Addgene plasmid #76924: PAK6 gRNA (BRDN0001146513)
Purpose: 3rd generation lentiviral gRNA plasmid targeting human PAK6
Depositing lab: John Doench & David Root. Depositing organization: Broad Institute. Publication: Optimized sgRNA design to maximize activity and minimize off-target effects of CRISPR-Cas9. Doench JG, Fusi N, Sullender M, Hegde M, Vaimberg EW, Donovan KF, Smith I, Tothova Z, Wilen C, Orchard R, Virgin HW, Listgarten J, Root DE. Nat Biotechnol. 2016 Jan 18. doi: 10.1038/nbt.3437. PubMed 26780180.
Backbone
  Vector backbone: lentiGuide-Puro
  Backbone manufacturer: Zhang Lab (Addgene plasmid # 52963)
  Vector type: Mammalian Expression, Lentiviral, CRISPR
  Selectable markers: Puromycin
Growth in bacteria
  Bacterial resistance: Ampicillin, 100 μg/mL
  Growth temperature: 37°C
  Growth strain: DH5alpha
  Copy number: High Copy
Gene/Insert
  Gene/Insert name: PAK6 (alt names: PAK6; NM_001276717.1)
  gRNA/shRNA sequence: AGCTACGTGAAGATTGGCGA
  Species: H. sapiens (human)
  Entrez Gene: PAK6 (a.k.a. PAK5)
  Promoter: hU6
  Cloning method: Unknown
  Sequencing primers: 5′ U6-F; 3′ pS2-R
Terms and licenses: Academic/Nonprofit Terms; Industry Terms: Not Available to Industry
Depositor comments: The gRNA was designed to target the following Genbank reference sequence(s): NM_001276717.1,NM_001276718.1,NM_020168.5. Note that this plasmid does NOT contain Cas9. It should be used in conjunction with lentiCas9-Blast (Addgene #52962) or otherwise with cell lines already expressing Cas9. Browse the full kinome gRNA library at http://www.addgene.org/pooled-library/broadgpp-human-kinome/ or visit http://www.broadinstitute.org/rnai/public/ for detailed protocols and information.
How to cite: PAK6 gRNA (BRDN0001146513) was a gift from John Doench & David Root (Addgene plasmid # 76924 ; http://n2t.net/addgene:76924 ; RRID:Addgene_76924)
