[The description below was written by a language model from this plasmid's Addgene catalogue record and pLannotate feature annotations shown in this document.]
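Description:
PAK6 gRNA (BRDN0001146513) is a third-generation lentiviral guide RNA plasmid built on the lentiGuide-Puro backbone and designed to target human PAK6, a p21-activated kinase gene. The assembled sequence is about 8.3 kb. It is propagated in E. coli as a high-copy plasmid through a ColE1/pUC-type origin with ampicillin selection from the β-lactamase gene. An f1 origin, an SV40 origin and remnants of lac and T7/T3 cloning-vector sequence are also annotated in the backbone.

The viral genome is transcribed from an RSV promoter fused to a truncated HIV-1 5' LTR, which makes packaging independent of Tat. It carries the Ψ packaging signal with a partial gag sequence, the RRE for Rev-dependent nuclear export, a cPPT/CTS, and a self-inactivating ΔU3 3' LTR followed by an SV40 polyadenylation signal. Between the LTRs are two expression units. A human U6 RNA polymerase III promoter drives the PAK6-specific spacer joined to the Streptococcus pyogenes Cas9 guide scaffold. Downstream, the EF-1α core promoter with its intron A drives puromycin N-acetyltransferase, allowing selection of transduced mammalian cells, and a WPRE enhances transcript expression.

The plasmid does not encode Cas9, so it is intended for use with a separate Cas9 lentiviral vector or in cell lines that already express Cas9. The depositor notes that the guide was designed against three PAK6 reference transcripts and belongs to a human kinome guide RNA collection. This fits use in CRISPR knockout of PAK6 in human cells, either individually or alongside the other guides in that set.
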