Features (pLannotate 1.2.2; 29 found; start..end, strand, type, name):
     14..80      +  CDS            small t antigen (fragment): SV40 (simian virus 40) small t antigen
    106..317     +  promoter       EF-1α core promoter: core promoter for human elongation factor EF-1α
    318..1256    +  intron         EF-1α intron A: intron upstream of the start codon of human EF-1α
   1278..1877    +  CDS            PuroR (fragment): puromycin N-acetyltransferase; pac from Streptomyces; confers resistance to puromycin
   1893..2481    +  misc_feature   WPRE: woodchuck hepatitis virus posttranscriptional regulatory element
   2532..2551    +  misc_feature   cPPT/CTS (fragment): central polypurine tract and central termination sequence of HIV-1
   2553..2786    +  LTR            3' LTR (ΔU3): self-inactivating 3' long terminal repeat (LTR) from HIV-1
   2864..2985    +  polyA_signal   SV40 poly(A) signal: SV40 polyadenylation signal
   3025..3160    +  rep_origin     SV40 ori: SV40 origin of replication
   3181..3199    -  promoter       T7 promoter: promoter for bacteriophage T7 RNA polymerase
   3207..3362    +  CDS            lacZα (fragment): LacZα fragment of β-galactosidase; lacZ fragment
   3367..3795    +  rep_origin     f1 ori (sequence partly withheld): f1 bacteriophage origin of replication; arrow indicates direction of (+) strand synthesis
   3848..3952    +  promoter       AmpR promoter: bla
   3953..4813    +  CDS            AmpR: β-lactamase; bla; confers resistance to ampicillin, carbenicillin, and related antibiotics
   4984..5572    +  rep_origin     ori: high-copy-number ColE1/pMB1/pBR322/pUC origin of replication
   5755..5847    +  CDS            lacI (fragment): lac repressor; lacI; The lac repressor binds to the lac operator to inhibit transcription in E. coli. This inhibition can be relieved by adding lactose or isopropyl-β-D-thiogalactopyranoside (IPTG).
   5860..5881    +  protein_bind   CAP binding site: CAP binding activates transcription in the presence of cAMP. E. coli catabolite activator protein
   5896..5926    +  promoter       lac promoter: promoter for the E. coli lac operon
   5934..5950    +  protein_bind   lac operator: The lac repressor binds to the lac operator to inhibit transcription in E. coli. This inhibition can be relieved by adding lactose or isopropyl-β-D-thiogalactopyranoside (IPTG). lac repressor encoded by lacI
   5995..6013    +  promoter       T3 promoter: promoter for bacteriophage T3 RNA polymerase
   6041..6267    +  promoter       RSV promoter: Rous sarcoma virus enhancer/promoter
   6268..6448    +  LTR            5' LTR (truncated): truncated 5' long terminal repeat (LTR) from HIV-1
   6495..6620    +  misc_feature   HIV-1 Ψ: packaging signal of human immunodeficiency virus type 1
   6604..6967    +  CDS            HIV-1 gag (fragment): gag protein from human immunodeficiency virus 1; gag
   7113..7346    +  misc_feature   RRE: The Rev response element (RRE) of HIV-1 allows for Rev-dependent mRNA export from the nucleus to the cytoplasm.
   7723..7749    +  CDS            Rev (fragment): human immunodeficiency virus 1 (HIV-1) Rev protein; rev; enhances nuclear export of unspliced and incompletely spliced viral mRNAs
   7753..7993    +  promoter       U6 promoter: RNA polymerase III promoter for human U6 snRNA
   8023..8098    +  misc_RNA       gRNA scaffold: guide RNA scaffold for the Streptococcus pyogenes CRISPR/Cas9 system
   8154..8271    +  misc_feature   cPPT/CTS: central polypurine tract and central termination sequence of HIV-1
>Addgene plasmid #76924 | PAK6 gRNA (BRDN0001146513) | addgene full sequence | sequence record 186772 | Addgene Assembled Sequence
CCCGGGTGCAAAGATGGATAAAGTTTTAAACAGAGAGGAATCTTTGCAGCTAATGGACCTTCTAGGTCTT
GAAAGGAGTGGGAATTGGCTCCGGTGCCCGTCAGTGGGCAGAGCGCACATCGCCCACAGTCCCCGAGAAG
TTGGGGGGAGGGGTCGGCAATTGATCCGGTGCCTAGAGAAGGTGGCGCGGGGTAAACTGGGAAAGTGATG
TCGTGTACTGGCTCCGCCTTTTTCCCGAGGGTGGGGGAGAACCGTATATAAGTGCAGTAGTCGCCGTGAA
CGTTCTTTTTCGCAACGGGTTTGCCGCCAGAACACAGGTAAGTGCCGTGTGTGGTTCCCGCGGGCCTGGC
CTCTTTACGGGTTATGGCCCTTGCGTGCCTTGAATTACTTCCACCTGGCTGCAGTACGTGATTCTTGATC
CCGAGCTTCGGGTTGGAAGTGGGTGGGAGAGTTCGAGGCCTTGCGCTTAAGGAGCCCCTTCGCCTCGTGC
TTGAGTTGAGGCCTGGCCTGGGCGCTGGGGCCGCCGCGTGCGAATCTGGTGGCACCTTCGCGCCTGTCTC
GCTGCTTTCGATAAGTCTCTAGCCATTTAAAATTTTTGATGACCTGCTGCGACGCTTTTTTTCTGGCAAG
ATAGTCTTGTAAATGCGGGCCAAGATCTGCACACTGGTATTTCGGTTTTTGGGGCCGCGGGCGGCGACGG
GGCCCGTGCGTCCCAGCGCACATGTTCGGCGAGGCGGGGCCTGCGAGCGCGGCCACCGAGAATCGGACGG
GGGTAGTCTCAAGCTGGCCGGCCTGCTCTGGTGCCTGGCCTCGCGCCGCCGTGTATCGCCCCGCCCTGGG
CGGCAAGGCTGGCCCGGTCGGCACCAGTTGCGTGAGCGGAAAGATGGCCGCTTCCCGGCCCTGCTGCAGG
GAGCTCAAAATGGAGGACGCGGCGCTCGGGAGAGCGGGCGGGTGAGTCACCCACACAAAGGAAAAGGGCC
TTTCCGTCCTCAGCCGTCGCTTCATGTGACTCCACGGAGTACCGGGCGCCGTCCAGGCACCTCGATTAGT
TCTCGAGCTTTTGGAGTACGTCGTCTTTAGGTTGGGGGGAGGGGTTTTATGCGATGGAGTTTCCCCACAC
TGAGTGGGTGGAGACTGAAGTTAGGCCAGCTTGGCACTTGATGTAATTCTCCTTGGAATTTGCCCTTTTT
GAGTTTGGATCTTGGTTCATTCTCAAGCCTCAGACAGTGGTTCAAAGTTTTTTTCTTCCATTTCAGGTGT
CGTGACGTACGGCCACCATGACCGAGTACAAGCCCACGGTGCGCCTCGCCACCCGCGACGACGTCCCCAG
GGCCGTACGCACCCTCGCCGCCGCGTTCGCCGACTACCCCGCCACGCGCCACACCGTCGATCCGGACCGC
CACATCGAGCGGGTCACCGAGCTGCAAGAACTCTTCCTCACGCGCGTCGGGCTCGACATCGGCAAGGTGT
GGGTCGCGGACGACGGCGCCGCCGTGGCGGTCTGGACCACGCCGGAGAGCGTCGAAGCGGGGGCGGTGTT
CGCCGAGATCGGCCCGCGCATGGCCGAGTTGAGCGGTTCCCGGCTGGCCGCGCAGCAACAGATGGAAGGC
CTCCTGGCGCCGCACCGGCCCAAGGAGCCCGCGTGGTTCCTGGCCACCGTCGGAGTCTCGCCCGACCACC
AGGGCAAGGGTCTGGGCAGCGCCGTCGTGCTCCCCGGAGTGGAGGCGGCCGAGCGCGCCGGGGTGCCCGC
CTTCCTGGAGACCTCCGCGCCCCGCAACCTCCCCTTCTACGAGCGGCTCGGCTTCACCGTCACCGCCGAC
GTCGAGGTGCCCGAAGGACCGCGCACCTGGTGCATGACCCGCAAGCCCGGTGCCTGAACGCGTTAAGTCG
ACAATCAACCTCTGGATTACAAAATTTGTGAAAGATTGACTGGTATTCTTAACTATGTTGCTCCTTTTAC
GCTATGTGGATACGCTGCTTTAATGCCTTTGTATCATGCTATTGCTTCCCGTATGGCTTTCATTTTCTCC
TCCTTGTATAAATCCTGGTTGCTGTCTCTTTATGAGGAGTTGTGGCCCGTTGTCAGGCAACGTGGCGTGG
TGTGCACTGTGTTTGCTGACGCAACCCCCACTGGTTGGGGCATTGCCACCACCTGTCAGCTCCTTTCCGG
GACTTTCGCTTTCCCCCTCCCTATTGCCACGGCGGAACTCATCGCCGCCTGCCTTGCCCGCTGCTGGACA
GGGGCTCGGCTGTTGGGCACTGACAATTCCGTGGTGTTGTCGGGGAAATCATCGTCCTTTCCTTGGCTGC
TCGCCTGTGTTGCCACCTGGATTCTGCGCGGGACGTCCTTCTGCTACGTCCCTTCGGCCCTCAATCCAGC
GGACCTTCCTTCCCGCGGCCTGCTGCCGGCTCTGCGGCCTCTTCCGCGTCTTCGCCTTCGCCCTCAGACG
AGTCGGATCTCCCTTTGGGCCGCCTCCCCGCGTCGACTTTAAGACCAATGACTTACAAGGCAGCTGTAGA
TCTTAGCCACTTTTTAAAAGAAAAGGGGGGACTGGAAGGGCTAATTCACTCCCAACGAAGACAAGATCTG
CTTTTTGCTTGTACTGGGTCTCTCTGGTTAGACCAGATCTGAGCCTGGGAGCTCTCTGGCTAACTAGGGA
ACCCACTGCTTAAGCCTCAATAAAGCTTGCCTTGAGTGCTTCAAGTAGTGTGTGCCCGTCTGTTGTGTGA
CTCTGGTAACTAGAGATCCCTCAGACCCTTTTAGTCAGTGTGGAAAATCTCTAGCAGTACGTATAGTAGT
TCATGTCATCTTATTATTCAGTATTTATAACTTGCAAAGAAATGAATATCAGAGAGTGAGAGGAACTTGT
TTATTGCAGCTTATAATGGTTACAAATAAAGCAATAGCATCACAAATTTCACAAATAAAGCATTTTTTTC
ACTGCATTCTAGTTGTGGTTTGTCCAAACTCATCAATGTATCTTATCATGTCTGGCTCTAGCTATCCCGC
CCCTAACTCCGCCCATCCCGCCCCTAACTCCGCCCAGTTCCGCCCATTCTCCGCCCCATGGCTGACTAAT
TTTTTTTATTTATGCAGAGGCCGAGGCCGCCTCGGCCTCTGAGCTATTCCAGAAGTAGTGAGGAGGCTTT
TTTGGAGGCCTAGGGACGTACCCAATTCGCCCTATAGTGAGTCGTATTACGCGCGCTCACTGGCCGTCGT
TTTACAACGTCGTGACTGGGAAAACCCTGGCGTTACCCAACTTAATCGCCTTGCAGCACATCCCCCTTTC
GCCAGCTGGCGTAATAGCGAAGAGGCCCGCACCGATCGCCCTTCCCAACAGTTGCGCAGCCTGAATGGCG
AATGGG
[124 nt withheld, positions 3367-3490]
C
[91 nt withheld, positions 3492-3582]
A
[49 nt withheld, positions 3584-3632]
CCTTTGACGTTGGAGTCCACGTTCTTT
[37 nt withheld, positions 3660-3696]
ACCCTATCTCGGTCTATTCTTTTGATTTATAAGGGATTTTGCCGATTTCGGCCTATTGGTTAAAAAATGA
GCTGATTTAACAAAAATTTAACGCGAATTTTAACAAAATATTAACGCTTACAATTTAGGTGGCACTTTTC
GGGGAAATGTGCGCGGAACCCCTATTTGTTTATTTTTCTAAATACATTCAAATATGTATCCGCTCATGAG
ACAATAACCCTGATAAATGCTTCAATAATATTGAAAAAGGAAGAGTATGAGTATTCAACATTTCCGTGTC
GCCCTTATTCCCTTTTTTGCGGCATTTTGCCTTCCTGTTTTTGCTCACCCAGAAACGCTGGTGAAAGTAA
AAGATGCTGAAGATCAGTTGGGTGCACGAGTGGGTTACATCGAACTGGATCTCAACAGCGGTAAGATCCT
TGAGAGTTTTCGCCCCGAAGAACGTTTTCCAATGATGAGCACTTTTAAAGTTCTGCTATGTGGCGCGGTA
TTATCCCGTATTGACGCCGGGCAAGAGCAACTCGGTCGCCGCATACACTATTCTCAGAATGACTTGGTTG
AGTACTCACCAGTCACAGAAAAGCATCTTACGGATGGCATGACAGTAAGAGAATTATGCAGTGCTGCCAT
AACCATGAGTGATAACACTGCGGCCAACTTACTTCTGACAACGATCGGAGGACCGAAGGAGCTAACCGCT
TTTTTGCACAACATGGGGGATCATGTAACTCGCCTTGATCGTTGGGAACCGGAGCTGAATGAAGCCATAC
CAAACGACGAGCGTGACACCACGATGCCTGTAGCAATGGCAACAACGTTGCGCAAACTATTAACTGGCGA
ACTACTTACTCTAGCTTCCCGGCAACAATTAATAGACTGGATGGAGGCGGATAAAGTTGCAGGACCACTT
CTGCGCTCGGCCCTTCCGGCTGGCTGGTTTATTGCTGATAAATCTGGAGCCGGTGAGCGTGGGTCTCGCG
GTATCATTGCAGCACTGGGGCCAGATGGTAAGCCCTCCCGTATCGTAGTTATCTACACGACGGGGAGTCA
GGCAACTATGGATGAACGAAATAGACAGATCGCTGAGATAGGTGCCTCACTGATTAAGCATTGGTAACTG
TCAGACCAAGTTTACTCATATATACTTTAGATTGATTTAAAACTTCATTTTTAATTTAAAAGGATCTAGG
TGAAGATCCTTTTTGATAATCTCATGACCAAAATCCCTTAACGTGAGTTTTCGTTCCACTGAGCGTCAGA
CCCCGTAGAAAAGATCAAAGGATCTTCTTGAGATCCTTTTTTTCTGCGCGTAATCTGCTGCTTGCAAACA
AAAAAACCACCGCTACCAGCGGTGGTTTGTTTGCCGGATCAAGAGCTACCAACTCTTTTTCCGAAGGTAA
CTGGCTTCAGCAGAGCGCAGATACCAAATACTGTTCTTCTAGTGTAGCCGTAGTTAGGCCACCACTTCAA
GAACTCTGTAGCACCGCCTACATACCTCGCTCTGCTAATCCTGTTACCAGTGGCTGCTGCCAGTGGCGAT
AAGTCGTGTCTTACCGGGTTGGACTCAAGACGATAGTTACCGGATAAGGCGCAGCGGTCGGGCTGAACGG
GGGGTTCGTGCACACAGCCCAGCTTGGAGCGAACGACCTACACCGAACTGAGATACCTACAGCGTGAGCT
ATGAGAAAGCGCCACGCTTCCCGAAGGGAGAAAGGCGGACAGGTATCCGGTAAGCGGCAGGGTCGGAACA
GGAGAGCGCACGAGGGAGCTTCCAGGGGGAAACGCCTGGTATCTTTATAGTCCTGTCGGGTTTCGCCACC
TCTGACTTGAGCGTCGATTTTTGTGATGCTCGTCAGGGGGGCGGAGCCTATGGAAAAACGCCAGCAACGC
GGCCTTTTTACGGTTCCTGGCCTTTTGCTGGCCTTTTGCTCACATGTTCTTTCCTGCGTTATCCCCTGAT
TCTGTGGATAACCGTATTACCGCCTTTGAGTGAGCTGATACCGCTCGCCGCAGCCGAACGACCGAGCGCA
GCGAGTCAGTGAGCGAGGAAGCGGAAGAGCGCCCAATACGCAAACCGCCTCTCCCCGCGCGTTGGCCGAT
TCATTAATGCAGCTGGCACGACAGGTTTCCCGACTGGAAAGCGGGCAGTGAGCGCAACGCAATTAATGTG
AGTTAGCTCACTCATTAGGCACCCCAGGCTTTACACTTTATGCTTCCGGCTCGTATGTTGTGTGGAATTG
TGAGCGGATAACAATTTCACACAGGAAACAGCTATGACCATGATTACGCCAAGCGCGCAATTAACCCTCA
CTAAAGGGAACAAAAGCTGGAGCTGCAAGCTTAATGTAGTCTTATGCAATACTCTTGTAGTCTTGCAACA
TGGTAACGATGAGTTAGCAACATGCCTTACAAGGAGAGAAAAAGCACCGTGCATGCCGATTGGTGGAAGT
AAGGTGGTACGATCGTGCCTTATTAGGAAGGCAACAGACGGGTCTGACATGGATTGGACGAACCACTGAA
TTGCCGCATTGCAGAGATATTGTATTTAAGTGCCTAGCTCGATACATAAACGGGTCTCTCTGGTTAGACC
AGATCTGAGCCTGGGAGCTCTCTGGCTAACTAGGGAACCCACTGCTTAAGCCTCAATAAAGCTTGCCTTG
AGTGCTTCAAGTAGTGTGTGCCCGTCTGTTGTGTGACTCTGGTAACTAGAGATCCCTCAGACCCTTTTAG
TCAGTGTGGAAAATCTCTAGCAGTGGCGCCCGAACAGGGACTTGAAAGCGAAAGGGAAACCAGAGGAGCT
CTCTCGACGCAGGACTCGGCTTGCTGAAGCGCGCACGGCAAGAGGCGAGGGGCGGCGACTGGTGAGTACG
CCAAAAATTTTGACTAGCGGAGGCTAGAAGGAGAGAGATGGGTGCGAGAGCGTCAGTATTAAGCGGGGGA
GAATTAGATCGCGATGGGAAAAAATTCGGTTAAGGCCAGGGGGAAAGAAAAAATATAAATTAAAACATAT
AGTATGGGCAAGCAGGGAGCTAGAACGATTCGCAGTTAATCCTGGCCTGTTAGAAACATCAGAAGGCTGT
AGACAAATACTGGGACAGCTACAACCATCCCTTCAGACAGGATCAGAAGAACTTAGATCATTATATAATA
CAGTAGCAACCCTCTATTGTGTGCATCAAAGGATAGAGATAAAAGACACCAAGGAAGCTTTAGACAAGAT
AGAGGAAGAGCAAAACAAAAGTAAGACCACCGCACAGCAAGCGGCCGCTGATCTTCAGACCTGGAGGAGG
AGATATGAGGGACAATTGGAGAAGTGAATTATATAAATATAAAGTAGTAAAAATTGAACCATTAGGAGTA
GCACCCACCAAGGCAAAGAGAAGAGTGGTGCAGAGAGAAAAAAGAGCAGTGGGAATAGGAGCTTTGTTCC
TTGGGTTCTTGGGAGCAGCAGGAAGCACTATGGGCGCAGCGTCAATGACGCTGACGGTACAGGCCAGACA
ATTATTGTCTGGTATAGTGCAGCAGCAGAACAATTTGCTGAGGGCTATTGAGGCGCAACAGCATCTGTTG
CAACTCACAGTCTGGGGCATCAAGCAGCTCCAGGCAAGAATCCTGGCTGTGGAAAGATACCTAAAGGATC
AACAGCTCCTGGGGATTTGGGGTTGCTCTGGAAAACTCATTTGCACCACTGCTGTGCCTTGGAATGCTAG
TTGGAGTAATAAATCTCTGGAACAGATTTGGAATCACACGACCTGGATGGAGTGGGACAGAGAAATTAAC
AATTACACAAGCTTAATACACTCCTTAATTGAAGAATCGCAAAACCAGCAAGAAAAGAATGAACAAGAAT
TATTGGAATTAGATAAATGGGCAAGTTTGTGGAATTGGTTTAACATAACAAATTGGCTGTGGTATATAAA
ATTATTCATAATGATAGTAGGAGGCTTGGTAGGTTTAAGAATAGTTTTTGCTGTACTTTCTATAGTGAAT
AGAGTTAGGCAGGGATATTCACCATTATCGTTTCAGACCCACCTCCCAACCCCGAGGGGACCCAGAGAGG
GCCTATTTCCCATGATTCCTTCATATTTGCATATACGATACAAGGCTGTTAGAGAGATAATTAGAATTAA
TTTGACTGTAAACACAAAGATATTAGTACAAAATACGTGACGTAGAAAGTAATAATTTCTTGGGTAGTTT
GCAGTTTTAAAATTATGTTTTAAAATGGACTATCATATGCTTACCGTAACTTGAAAGTATTTCGATTTCT
TGGCTTTATATATCTTGTGGAAAGGACGAAACACCGAGCTACGTGAAGATTGGCGAGTTTTAGAGCTAGA
AATAGCAAGTTAAAATAAGGCTAGTCCGTTATCAACTTGAAAAAGTGGCACCGAGTCGGTGCTTTTTTAA
GCTTGGCGTAACTAGATCTTGAGACAAATGGCAGTATTCATCCACAATTTTAAAAGAAAAGGGGGGATTG
GGGGGTACAGTGCAGGGGAAAGAATAGTAGACATAATAGCAACAGACATACAAACTAAAGAATTACAAAA
ACAAATTACAAAAATTCAAAATTTTCGGGTTTATTACAGGGACAGCAGAGATCCACTTTGGCGCCGGCTC
GAGGGGG
