>Addgene plasmid #76924 | PAK6 gRNA (BRDN0001146513) | depositor partial sequence | sequence record 144384 | Target Sequence
AGCTACGTGAAGATTGGCGA
