>Addgene plasmid #76924 | PAK6 gRNA (BRDN0001146513) | addgene partial sequence | sequence record 186771 | hU6-F
TAGAAAGTAATAATTTCTTGGGTAGTTTGCAGTTTTAAAATTATGTTTTAAAATGGACTATCATATGCTT
ACCGTAACTTGAAAGTATTTCGATTTCTTGGCTTTATATATCTTGTGGAAAGGACGAAACACCGAGCTAC
GTGAAGATTGGCGAGTTTTAGAGCTAGAAATAGCAAGTTAAAATAAGGCTAGTCCGTTATCAACTTGAAA
AAGTGGCACCGAGTCGGTGCTTTTTTAAGCTTGGCGTAACTAGATCTTGAGACAAATGGCAGTATTCATC
CACAATTTTAAAAGAAAAGGGGGGATTGGGGGGTACAGTGCAGGGGAAAGAATAGTAGACATAATAGCAA
CAGACATACAAACTAAAGAATTACAAAAACAAATTACAAAAATTCAAAATTTTCGGGTTTATTACAGGGA
CAGCAGAGATCCACTTTGGCGCCGGCTCGAGGGGGCCCGGGTGCAAAGATGGATAAAGTTTTAAACAGAG
AGGAATCTTTGCAGCTAATGGACCTTCTAGGTCTTGAAAGGAGTGGGAATTGGCTCCGGTGCCCGTCAGT
GGGCAGAGCG
